Addgene plasmid #168852: pEntry_SARS-CoV-1-Nucleocapsid
Purpose: Gateway-compatible Entry vector
Depositing lab: Pascal Falter-Braun. Depositing organization: Helmholtz Munich. Publication: A resource of human coronavirus protein-coding sequences in a flexible, multipurpose Gateway Entry clone collection. Weller B, Lin CW, Pogoutse O, Sauer M, Marin-de la Rosa N, Strobel A, Young V, Knapp JJ, Rayhan A, Falter C, Kim DK, Roth FP, Falter-Braun P. G3 (Bethesda). 2023 Jul 5;13(7):jkad105. doi: 10.1093/g3journal/jkad105. PubMed 37267226.
Backbone
  Vector backbone: pENTR223.1*SfiI
  Backbone size w/o insert (bp): 2800
  Vector type: Gateway-compatible Entry vector
Growth in bacteria
  Bacterial resistance: Spectinomycin, 50 μg/mL
  Growth temperature: 37°C
  Growth strain: DH5alpha
  Copy number: High Copy
Gene/Insert
  Gene/Insert name: SARS-CoV-1-Nucleocapsid (alt name: Nucleocapsid (N))
  Species: Other
  Insert size (bp): 1269
  Entrez Gene: N (a.k.a. sars9a)
  Cloning method: Restriction Enzyme; 5′ cloning site SfiI (unknown if destroyed); 3′ cloning site SfiI (unknown if destroyed)
  Sequencing primers: 5′ M13 uni (-21); 3′ M13 rev (-29)
Resource information
  A portion of this plasmid was derived from a plasmid made by: Synthesized by Twist Bioscience
Terms and licenses: Academic/Nonprofit Terms; Industry Terms: Not Available to Industry
Depositor comments: 5'-linker: SfiI-BamHI-ATG-BamHI (GGCCGTCAaggccaggatccatgggatcc), 3'-linker: PacI-TAA-AsiSI-SfiI (cttaatTAAgacgcgatcgcggcctcatGGGCC).
How to cite: pEntry_SARS-CoV-1-Nucleocapsid was a gift from Pascal Falter-Braun (Addgene plasmid # 168852 ; http://n2t.net/addgene:168852 ; RRID:Addgene_168852)
