[The description below was written by a language model from this plasmid's Addgene catalogue record and pLannotate feature annotations shown in this document.]
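Description:
pEntry_SARS-CoV-1-Nucleocapsid is a Gateway-compatible Entry clone built on the pENTR223.1 backbone (about 2.8 kb). It carries the 1,269 bp coding sequence of the SARS-CoV-1 nucleocapsid (N) protein, giving a sequenced plasmid of roughly 4.1 kb. It is propagated in E. coli from a high-copy ColE1/pUC-type origin and selected with spectinomycin through the aadA (SmR) aminoglycoside adenylyltransferase gene. That gene sits downstream of a fragment of the class 1 integron Pc promoter and a short remnant of a gentamicin resistance gene. Small lacI and lacZα fragments are backbone vestiges. The rrnB T1 and T2 terminators lie upstream of the cloning region, where they would help insulate it from read-through transcription.

The insert was synthesized commercially and cloned between SfiI sites, so that it lies between attL1 and attL2. According to the depositor, the 5′ linker supplies an ATG flanked by BamHI sites, and the 3′ linker provides a TAA stop codon embedded in a PacI site, followed by AsiSI. The automated annotation does not label the N open reading frame itself. Instead it flags ORF9b and the Y14 (ORF14) protein, which are overlapping alternative-frame reading frames that naturally lie within the N gene, so these hits are consistent with the stated insert. A T7 promoter sits just outside attL2, oriented back toward the insert. No promoter for expressing N in the sense direction is annotated, as expected for an Entry vector. The clone is intended as a donor for LR Clonase recombination, which moves the N coding sequence into Gateway destination vectors of the user's choice. It belongs to a collection of human coronavirus protein-coding sequences.
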