Features (pLannotate 1.2.2; 13 found; start..end, strand, type, name):
     33..129     +  protein_bind   attL1: mutant version of attL; recombination site for the Gateway® LR reaction LR Clonase™
    169..462     +  CDS            ORF9B_SARS: Experimental evidence at protein level: Swiss-Prot protein existence level 1. Plays a role in the inhibition of host innate immune response by targeting the mitochondrial-associated adapter MAVS. Mechanistically, usurps the E3 ligase ITCH to trigger the degradation of MAVS, TRAF3, and TRAF6. In addition, causes mitochondrial elongation by triggering ubiquitination and proteasomal degradation of dynamin- like protein 1/DNM1L. From Severe acute respiratory syndrome coronavirus (SARS-CoV).
    622..831     +  CDS            Y14_SARS: Experimental evidence at protein level: Swiss-Prot protein existence level 1. From Severe acute respiratory syndrome coronavirus (SARS-CoV).
   1456..1554    -  protein_bind   attL2: mutant version of attL; recombination site for the Gateway® LR reaction LR Clonase™
   1572..1590    -  promoter       T7 promoter: promoter for bacteriophage T7 RNA polymerase
   1780..1803    +  promoter       Pc promoter (fragment): intI1 (promoter lies within the coding sequence); class 1 integron promoter
   1979..2035    +  CDS            GmR (fragment): gentamycin acetyltransferase; aacC1; confers resistance to gentamycin
   2042..2833    +  CDS            SmR: aminoglycoside adenylyltransferase (Murphy, 1985); aadA; confers resistance to spectinomycin and streptomycin
   2926..3514    +  rep_origin     ori: high-copy-number ColE1/pMB1/pBR322/pUC origin of replication
   3697..3789    +  CDS            lacI (fragment): lac repressor; lacI; The lac repressor binds to the lac operator to inhibit transcription in E. coli. This inhibition can be relieved by adding lactose or isopropyl-β-D-thiogalactopyranoside (IPTG).
   3844..3871    -  terminator     rrnB T2 terminator: transcription terminator T2 from the E. coli rrnB gene
   4003..4046    +  terminator     rrnB T1 terminator: Escherichia coli rrnB; transcription terminator T1 from the E. coli rrnB gene
   4093..17      -  CDS            lacZα (fragment) (across the origin): LacZα fragment of β-galactosidase; lacZ fragment
>Addgene plasmid #168852 | pEntry_SARS-CoV-1-Nucleocapsid | addgene full sequence | sequence record 420609 | Addgene NGS Result
GTAAAACGACGGCCAGTCTTAAGCTCGGGCCCCAAATAATGATTTTATTTTGACTGATAGTGACCTGTTC
GTTGCAACAAATTGATGAGCAATGCTTTTTTATAATGCCAACTTTGTACAAAAAAGCAGAAGGGCCGTCA
AGGCCAGGATCCATGGGATCCTCTGATAATGGACCCCAATCAAACCAACGTAGTGCCCCCCGCATTACAT
TTGGTGGACCCACAGATTCAACTGACAATAACCAGAATGGAGGACGCAATGGGGCAAGGCCAAAACAGCG
CCGACCCCAAGGTTTACCCAATAATACTGCGTCTTGGTTCACAGCTCTCACTCAGCATGGCAAGGAGGAA
CTTAGATTCCCTCGAGGCCAGGGCGTTCCAATCAACACCAATAGTGGTCCAGATGACCAAATTGGCTACT
ACCGAAGAGCTACCCGACGAGTTCGTGGTGGTGACGGCAAAATGAAAGAGCTCAGCCCCAGATGGTACTT
CTATTACCTAGGAACTGGCCCAGAAGCTTCACTTCCCTACGGCGCTAACAAAGAAGGCATCGTATGGGTT
GCAACTGAGGGAGCCTTGAATACACCCAAAGACCACATTGGCACCCGCAATCCTAATAACAATGCTGCCA
CCGTGCTACAACTTCCTCAAGGAACAACATTGCCAAAAGGCTTCTACGCAGAGGGAAGCAGAGGCGGCAG
TCAAGCCTCTTCTCGCTCCTCATCACGTAGTCGCGGTAATTCAAGAAATTCAACTCCTGGCAGCAGTAGG
GGAAATTCTCCTGCTCGAATGGCTAGCGGAGGTGGTGAAACTGCCCTCGCGCTATTGCTGCTAGACAGAT
TGAACCAGCTTGAGAGCAAAGTTTCTGGTAAAGGCCAACAACAACAAGGCCAAACTGTCACTAAGAAATC
TGCTGCTGAGGCATCTAAAAAGCCTCGCCAAAAACGTACTGCCACAAAACAGTACAACGTCACTCAAGCA
TTTGGGAGACGTGGTCCAGAACAAACCCAAGGAAATTTCGGGGACCAAGACCTAATCAGACAAGGAACTG
ATTACAAACATTGGCCGCAAATTGCACAATTTGCTCCAAGTGCCTCTGCATTCTTTGGAATGTCACGCAT
TGGCATGGAAGTCACACCTTCGGGAACATGGCTGACTTATCATGGAGCCATTAAATTGGATGACAAAGAT
CCACAATTCAAAGACAACGTCATACTGCTGAACAAGCACATTGACGCATACAAAACATTCCCACCAACAG
AGCCTAAAAAGGACAAAAAGAAAAAGACTGATGAAGCTCAGCCTTTGCCGCAGAGACAAAAGAAGCAGCC
CACTGTGACTCTTCTTCCTGCGGCTGACATGGATGATTTCTCCAGACAACTTCAAAATTCCATGAGTGGA
GCTTCTGCTGATTCAACTCAGGCACTTAATTAAGACGCGATCGCGGCCTCATGGGCCCAGCTTTCTTGTA
CAAAGTTGGCATTATAAAAAATAATTGCTCATCAATTTGTTGCAACGAACAGGTCACTATCAGTCAAAAT
AAAATCATTATTTGCCATCCAGCTGATATCCCCTATAGTGAGTCGTATTACATGGTCATAGCTGTTTCCT
GGCAGCTCTGGCCCGTGTCTCAAAATCTCTGATGTTACATTGCACAAGATAAAAATATATCATCATGCCT
CCTCTAGACCAGCCAGGACAGAAATGCCTCGACTTCGCTGCTACCCAAGGTTGCCGGGTGACGCACACCG
TGGAAACGGATGAAGGCACGAACCCAGTGGACATAAGCCTGTTCGGTTCGTAAGCTGTAATGCAAGTAGC
GTATGCGCTCACGCAACTGGTCCAGAACCTTGACCGAACGCAGCGGTGGTAACGGCGCAGTGGCGGTTTT
CATGGCTTGTTATGACTGTTTTTTTGGGGTACAGTCTATGCCTCGGGCATCCAAGCAGCAAGCGCGTTAC
GCCGTGGGTCGATGTTTGATGTTATGGAGCAGCAACGATGTTACGCAGCAGGGCAGTCGCCCTAAAACAA
AGTTAAACATTATGAGGGAAGCGGTGATCGCCGAAGTATCGACTCAACTATCAGAGGTAGTTGGCGTCAT
CGAGCGCCATCTCGAACCGACGTTGCTGGCCGTACATTTGTACGGCTCCGCAGTGGATGGCGGCCTGAAG
CCACACAGTGATATTGATTTGCTGGTTACGGTGACCGTAAGGCTTGATGAAACAACGCGGCGAGCTTTGA
TCAACGACCTTTTGGAAACTTCGGCTTCCCCTGGAGAGAGCGAGATTCTCCGCGCTGTAGAAGTCACCAT
TGTTGTGCACGACGACATCATTCCGTGGCGTTATCCAGCTAAGCGCGAACTGCAATTTGGAGAATGGCAG
CGCAATGACATTCTTGCAGGTATCTTCGAGCCAGCCACGATCGACATTGATCTGGCTATCTTGCTGACAA
AAGCAAGAGAACATAGCGTTGCCTTGGTAGGTCCAGCGGCGGAGGAACTCTTTGATCCGGTTCCTGAACA
GGATCTATTTGAGGCGCTAAATGAAACCTTAACGCTATGGAACTCGCCGCCCGACTGGGCTGGCGATGAG
CGAAATGTAGTGCTTACGTTGTCCCGCATTTGGTACAGCGCAGTAACCGGCAAAATCGCGCCGAAGGATG
TCGCTGCCGACTGGGCAATGGAGCGCCTGCCGGCCCAGTATCAGCCCGTCATACTTGAAGCTAGACAGGC
TTATCTTGGACAAGAAGAAGATCGCTTGGCCTCGCGCGCAGATCAGTTGGAAGAATTTGTCCACTACGTG
AAAGGCGAGATCACCAAGGTAGTCGGCAAATAACCCTCGAGCCACCCATGACCAAAATCCCTTAACGTGA
GTTACGCGTCGTTCCACTGAGCGTCAGACCCCGTAGAAAAGATCAAAGGATCTTCTTGAGATCCTTTTTT
TCTGCGCGTAATCTGCTGCTTGCAAACAAAAAAACCACCGCTACCAGCGGTGGTTTGTTTGCCGGATCAA
GAGCTACCAACTCTTTTTCCGAAGGTAACTGGCTTCAGCAGAGCGCAGATACCAAATACTGTTCTTCTAG
TGTAGCCGTAGTTAGGCCACCACTTCAAGAACTCTGTAGCACCGCCTACATACCTCGCTCTGCTAATCCT
GTTACCAGTGGCTGCTGCCAGTGGCGATAAGTCGTGTCTTACCGGGTTGGACTCAAGACGATAGTTACCG
GATAAGGCGCAGCGGTCGGGCTGAACGGGGGGTTCGTGCACACAGCCCAGCTTGGAGCGAACGACCTACA
CCGAACTGAGATACCTACAGCGTGAGCTATGAGAAAGCGCCACGCTTCCCGAAGGGAGAAAGGCGGACAG
GTATCCGGTAAGCGGCAGGGTCGGAACAGGAGAGCGCACGAGGGAGCTTCCAGGGGGAAACGCCTGGTAT
CTTTATAGTCCTGTCGGGTTTCGCCACCTCTGACTTGAGCGTCGATTTTTGTGATGCTCGTCAGGGGGGC
GGAGCCTATGGAAAAACGCCAGCAACGCGGCCTTTTTACGGTTCCTGGCCTTTTGCTGGCCTTTTGCTCA
CATGTTCTTTCCTGCGTTATCCCCTGATTCTGTGGATAACCGTATTACCGCCTTTGAGTGAGCTGATACC
GCTCGCCGCAGCCGAACGACCGAGCGCAGCGAGTCAGTGAGCGAGGAAGCGGAAGAGCGCCCAATACGCA
AACCGCCTCTCCCCGCGCGTTGGCCGATTCATTAATGCAGCTGGCACGACAGGTTTCCCGACTGGAAAGC
GGGCAGTGAGCGCAACGCAATTAATACGCGTACCGCTAGCCAGGAAGAGTTTGTAGAAACGCAAAAAGGC
CATCCGTCAGGATGGCCTTCTGCTTAGTTTGATGCCTGGCAGTTTATGGCGGGCGTCCTGCCCGCCACCC
TCCGGGCCGTTGCTTCACAACGTTCAAATCCGCTCCCGGCGGATTTGTCCTACTCAGGAGAGCGTTCACC
GACAAACAACAGATAAAACGAAAGGCCCAGTCTTCCGACTGAGCCTTTCGTTTTATTTGATGCCTGGCAG
TTCCCTACTCTCGCGTTAACGCTAGCATGGATGTTTTCCCAGTCACGACGTT
