>Addgene plasmid #168852 | pEntry_SARS-CoV-1-Nucleocapsid | depositor partial sequence | sequence record 327268 | gene-specific Insert sequence
TCTGATAATGGACCCCAATCAAACCAACGTAGTGCCCCCCGCATTACATTTGGTGGACCCACAGATTCAA
CTGACAATAACCAGAATGGAGGACGCAATGGGGCAAGGCCAAAACAGCGCCGACCCCAAGGTTTACCCAA
TAATACTGCGTCTTGGTTCACAGCTCTCACTCAGCATGGCAAGGAGGAACTTAGATTCCCTCGAGGCCAG
GGCGTTCCAATCAACACCAATAGTGGTCCAGATGACCAAATTGGCTACTACCGAAGAGCTACCCGACGAG
TTCGTGGTGGTGACGGCAAAATGAAAGAGCTCAGCCCCAGATGGTACTTCTATTACCTAGGAACTGGCCC
AGAAGCTTCACTTCCCTACGGCGCTAACAAAGAAGGCATCGTATGGGTTGCAACTGAGGGAGCCTTGAAT
ACACCCAAAGACCACATTGGCACCCGCAATCCTAATAACAATGCTGCCACCGTGCTACAACTTCCTCAAG
GAACAACATTGCCAAAAGGCTTCTACGCAGAGGGAAGCAGAGGCGGCAGTCAAGCCTCTTCTCGCTCCTC
ATCACGTAGTCGCGGTAATTCAAGAAATTCAACTCCTGGCAGCAGTAGGGGAAATTCTCCTGCTCGAATG
GCTAGCGGAGGTGGTGAAACTGCCCTCGCGCTATTGCTGCTAGACAGATTGAACCAGCTTGAGAGCAAAG
TTTCTGGTAAAGGCCAACAACAACAAGGCCAAACTGTCACTAAGAAATCTGCTGCTGAGGCATCTAAAAA
GCCTCGCCAAAAACGTACTGCCACAAAACAGTACAACGTCACTCAAGCATTTGGGAGACGTGGTCCAGAA
CAAACCCAAGGAAATTTCGGGGACCAAGACCTAATCAGACAAGGAACTGATTACAAACATTGGCCGCAAA
TTGCACAATTTGCTCCAAGTGCCTCTGCATTCTTTGGAATGTCACGCATTGGCATGGAAGTCACACCTTC
GGGAACATGGCTGACTTATCATGGAGCCATTAAATTGGATGACAAAGATCCACAATTCAAAGACAACGTC
ATACTGCTGAACAAGCACATTGACGCATACAAAACATTCCCACCAACAGAGCCTAAAAAGGACAAAAAGA
AAAAGACTGATGAAGCTCAGCCTTTGCCGCAGAGACAAAAGAAGCAGCCCACTGTGACTCTTCTTCCTGC
GGCTGACATGGATGATTTCTCCAGACAACTTCAAAATTCCATGAGTGGAGCTTCTGCTGATTCAACTCAG
GCA
